Addgene plasmid #239369: PKA1248
Purpose: S.cerevisiae Sla1-SH3#1-3 (5-413) in pGEX6P1
Depositing lab: Kathryn Ayscough. Depositing organization: University of Sheffield.
Backbone
  Vector backbone: pGEX6P1
  Backbone size w/o insert (bp): 5000
  Total vector size (bp): 6200
  Vector type: Bacterial Expression
Growth in bacteria
  Bacterial resistance: Ampicillin, 100 μg/mL
  Growth temperature: 37°C
  Growth strain: DH5alpha
  Copy number: Unknown
Gene/Insert
  Gene/Insert name: SLA1 (amino acids 5-413)
  Species: S. cerevisiae (budding yeast)
  Insert size (bp): 1200
  GenBank ID: YBL007C
  Tag / fusion protein: GST
Terms and licenses: Academic/Nonprofit Terms; Industry Terms: Not Available to Industry
How to cite: PKA1248 was a gift from Kathryn Ayscough (Addgene plasmid # 239369 ; http://n2t.net/addgene:239369 ; RRID:Addgene_239369)
