[The description below was written by a language model from this plasmid's Addgene catalogue record and pLannotate feature annotations shown in this document.]
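Description:
PKA1248 is a bacterial expression plasmid of about 6.2 kb built on the pGEX6P1 backbone, designed to produce a GST fusion of an N-terminal fragment of the budding yeast endocytic protein Sla1 in E. coli. It replicates from a ColE1/pMB1-type origin and is selected with ampicillin through the β-lactamase gene (AmpR) driven by its own promoter. The feature table also picks up backbone remnants common to pGEX vectors, including short rop and bom fragments, a lac promoter/operator with a lacZα segment, and a small yciV (trpH) fragment spanning the sequence origin. None of these are part of the expression cassette.

The payload is a single open reading frame under the strong hybrid tac promoter, followed by a lac operator. The plasmid carries its own lacI gene and promoter, so the lac repressor keeps transcription off until IPTG is added. The Schistosoma japonicum glutathione S-transferase coding sequence lies at the 5′ end, followed after a short linker by roughly 1.2 kb of SLA1 (YBL007C) encoding amino acids 5–413, the region containing the three SH3 domains referred to in the construct's purpose line. The pGEX-6P series normally encodes a PreScission protease site in this linker for removing the tag, although the feature table does not annotate it. Sla1 is a component of the Pan1 actin-regulatory complex that couples endocytic sites to the cortical actin cytoskeleton. The record does not state a specific application, but the design suits glutathione-affinity purification of the SH3-containing region, for example for pull-down or binding studies.
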