Features (pLannotate 1.2.2; 17 found; start..end, strand, type, name):
    184..212     +  promoter       tac promoter: strong E. coli promoter; hybrid between the trp and lac UV5 promoters
    220..236     +  protein_bind   lac operator: The lac repressor binds to the lac operator to inhibit transcription in E. coli. This inhibition can be relieved by adding lactose or isopropyl-β-D-thiogalactopyranoside (IPTG). lac repressor encoded by lacI
    259..912     +  CDS            GST26_SCHJA: Experimental evidence at protein level: Swiss-Prot protein existence level 1. GST isoenzymes appear to play a central role in the parasite detoxification system. Other functions are also suspected including a role in increasing the solubility of haematin in the parasite gut. From Schistosoma japonicum (Blood fluke).
    952..2181    +  CDS            SLA1 (fragment): SLA1_YEAST - Experimental evidence at protein level: Swiss-Prot protein existence level 1. Component of the PAN1 actin cytoskeleton-regulatory complex required for the internalization of endosomes during actin-coupled endocytosis. The complex links the site of endocytosis to the cell membrane-associated actin cytoskeleton. Mediates uptake of external molecules and vacuolar degradation of plasma membrane proteins. Plays a role in the proper organization of the cell membrane-associated actin cytoskeleton and promotes its destabilization. From Saccharomyces cerevisiae (strain ATCC 204508 / S288c)
   2225..2264    +  CDS            rop (fragment): Rop protein, which maintains plasmids at low copy number; rop
   2366..2406    +  misc_feature   bom (fragment): basis of mobility region from pBR322
   2511..2615    +  promoter       AmpR promoter: bla
   2616..3476    +  CDS            AmpR: β-lactamase; bla; confers resistance to ampicillin, carbenicillin, and related antibiotics
   3647..4235    +  rep_origin     ori: high-copy-number ColE1/pMB1/pBR322/pUC origin of replication
   4421..4472    -  misc_feature   bom (fragment): basis of mobility region from pBR322
   4479..4556    +  promoter       lacI promoter: lacI
   4557..5639    +  CDS            lacI: lac repressor; lacI; The lac repressor binds to the lac operator to inhibit transcription in E. coli. This inhibition can be relieved by adding lactose or isopropyl-β-D-thiogalactopyranoside (IPTG).
   5652..5673    +  protein_bind   CAP binding site: CAP binding activates transcription in the presence of cAMP. E. coli catabolite activator protein
   5688..5718    +  promoter       lac promoter: promoter for the E. coli lac operon
   5726..5742    +  protein_bind   lac operator: The lac repressor binds to the lac operator to inhibit transcription in E. coli. This inhibition can be relieved by adding lactose or isopropyl-β-D-thiogalactopyranoside (IPTG). lac repressor encoded by lacI
   5762..5935    +  CDS            lacZα: LacZα fragment of β-galactosidase; lacZ fragment
   6199..108     -  CDS            yciV (fragment) (across the origin): RNAAM_ECOLI - Also known as trpH From Escherichia coli (strain K12).
>Addgene plasmid #239369 | PKA1248 | addgene full sequence | sequence record 478757 | Addgene NGS Result
TAGCTTATCGACTGCACGGTGCACCAATGCTTCTGGCGTCAGGCAGCCATCGGAAGCTGTGGTATGGCTG
TGCAGGTCGTAAATCACTGCATAATTCGTGTCGCTCAAGGCGCACTCCCGTTCTGGATAATGTTTTTTGC
GCCGACATCATAACGGTTCTGGCAAATATTCTGAAATGAGCTGTTGACAATTAATCATCGGCTCGTATAA
TGTGTGGAATTGTGAGCGGATAACAATTTCACACAGGAAACAGTATTCATGTCCCCTATACTAGGTTATT
GGAAAATTAAGGGCCTTGTGCAACCCACTCGACTTCTTTTGGAATATCTTGAAGAAAAATATGAAGAGCA
TTTGTATGAGCGCGATGAAGGTGATAAATGGCGAAACAAAAAGTTTGAATTGGGTTTGGAGTTTCCCAAT
CTTCCTTATTATATTGATGGTGATGTTAAATTAACACAGTCTATGGCCATCATACGTTATATAGCTGACA
AGCACAACATGTTGGGTGGTTGTCCAAAAGAGCGTGCAGAGATTTCAATGCTTGAAGGAGCGGTTTTGGA
TATTAGATACGGTGTTTCGAGAATTGCATATAGTAAAGACTTTGAAACTCTCAAAGTTGATTTTCTTAGC
AAGCTACCTGAAATGCTGAAAATGTTCGAAGATCGTTTATGTCATAAAACATATTTAAATGGTGATCATG
TAACCCATCCTGACTTCATGTTGTATGACGCTCTTGATGTTGTTTTATACATGGACCCAATGTGCCTGGA
TGCGTTCCCAAAATTAGTTTGTTTTAAAAAACGTATTGAAGCTATCCCACAAATTGATAAGTACTTGAAA
TCCAGCAAGTATATAGCATGGCCTTTGCAGGGCTGGCAAGCCACGTTTGGTGGTGGCGACCATCCTCCAA
AATCGGATCTGGAAGTTCTGTTCCAGGGGCCCCTGGGATCCCTGGGCATCTATAGGGCCGTCTATGCCTA
TGAGCCGCAGACACCAGAAGAACTGGCCATCCAAGAAGACGATCTGTTGTACCTCTTACAGAAGTCAGAC
ATTGACGATTGGTGGACAGTAAAGAAAAGAGTCATTGGTTCCGATAGCGAAGAACCGGTGGGTCTAGTGC
CCTCCACTTACATTGAAGAAGCTCCTGTTTTGAAGAAGGTAAGAGCCATTTATGATTATGAACAGGTGCA
AAATGCTGATGAAGAATTGACGTTTCATGAAAATGACGTTTTTGATGTATTCGATGATAAAGATGCTGAT
TGGCTGTTGGTTAAGTCTACCGTTTCCAATGAATTCGGCTTCATTCCAGGCAATTACGTCGAACCAGAGA
ATGGGTCCACTTCCAAGCAGGAACAGGCTCCCGCTGCCGCTGAAGCTCCTGCAGCTACTCCTGCAGCCGC
TCCTGCTTCTGCTGCCGTACTACCCACCAACTTTTTACCACCTCCTCAACACAATGATAGAGCTCGTATG
ATGCAAAGTAAAGAAGACCAAGCTCCAGATGAGGATGAAGAGGGCCCTCCTCCTGCCATGCCTGCAAGAC
CAACGGCTACTACCGAAACTACTGATGCCACCGCTGCGGCTGTTCGATCTCGTACAAGACTATCATACAG
CGATAACGATAATGACGATGAAGAGGATGATTACTATTACAACAGCAACAGCAACAACGTTGGAAATCAC
GAATACAATACAGAGTATCACTCTTGGAACGTTACCGAAATCGAGGGAAGGAAAAAGAAGAAGGCCAAGC
TATCAATCGGTAACAACAAGATAAACTTCATACCCCAAAAGGGGACTCCTCATGAGTGGTCAATTGATAA
ATTGGTCTCTTATGATAACGAAAAGAAACACATGTTCTTGGAATTTGTTGATCCATATAGAAGCCTTGAA
TTACACACTGGTAATACCACCACATGTGAAGAGATCATGAACATTATTGGTGAATATAAAGGTGCTTCCC
GTGATCCTGGGTTGAGAGAAGTCGAAATGGCTTCCAAATCCAAAAAGAGAGGTATTGTTCAATATGACTT
CATGGCTGAATCACAGGACGAATTAACCATAAAATCAGGCGATAAAGTCTACATTTTAGATGATAAAAAA
TCTAAGGACTGGTGGATGTGCCAACTGGTTGATTCAGGGAAAAGCGGTCTCGTTCCTGCACAGTTTATTG
AGCCTGTTCGTTGATGAGTCGACTCGAGCGGCCGCATCGTGACTGACTGACGATCTGCCTCGCGCGTTTC
GGTGATGACGGTGAAAACCTCTGACACATGCAGCTCCCGGAGACGGTCACAGCTTGTCTGTAAGCGGATG
CCGGGAGCAGACAAGCCCGTCAGGGCGCGTCAGCGGGTGTTGGCGGGTGTCGGGGCGCAGCCATGACCCA
GTCACGTAGCGATAGCGGAGTGTATAATTCTTGAAGACGAAAGGGCCTCGTGATACGCCTATTTTTATAG
GTTAATGTCATGATAATAATGGTTTCTTAGACGTCAGGTGGCACTTTTCGGGGAAATGTGCGCGGAACCC
CTATTTGTTTATTTTTCTAAATACATTCAAATATGTATCCGCTCATGAGACAATAACCCTGATAAATGCT
TCAATAATATTGAAAAAGGAAGAGTATGAGTATTCAACATTTCCGTGTCGCCCTTATTCCCTTTTTTGCG
GCATTTTGCCTTCCTGTTTTTGCTCACCCAGAAACGCTGGTGAAAGTAAAAGATGCTGAAGATCAGTTGG
GTGCACGAGTGGGTTACATCGAACTGGATCTCAACAGCGGTAAGATCCTTGAGAGTTTTCGCCCCGAAGA
ACGTTTTCCAATGATGAGCACTTTTAAAGTTCTGCTATGTGGCGCGGTATTATCCCGTGTTGACGCCGGG
CAAGAGCAACTCGGTCGCCGCATACACTATTCTCAGAATGACTTGGTTGAGTACTCACCAGTCACAGAAA
AGCATCTTACGGATGGCATGACAGTAAGAGAATTATGCAGTGCTGCCATAACCATGAGTGATAACACTGC
GGCCAACTTACTTCTGACAACGATCGGAGGACCGAAGGAGCTAACCGCTTTTTTGCACAACATGGGGGAT
CATGTAACTCGCCTTGATCGTTGGGAACCGGAGCTGAATGAAGCCATACCAAACGACGAGCGTGACACCA
CGATGCCTGCAGCAATGGCAACAACGTTGCGCAAACTATTAACTGGCGAACTACTTACTCTAGCTTCCCG
GCAACAATTAATAGACTGGATGGAGGCGGATAAAGTTGCAGGACCACTTCTGCGCTCGGCCCTTCCGGCT
GGCTGGTTTATTGCTGATAAATCTGGAGCCGGTGAGCGTGGGTCTCGCGGTATCATTGCAGCACTGGGGC
CAGATGGTAAGCCCTCCCGTATCGTAGTTATCTACACGACGGGGAGTCAGGCAACTATGGATGAACGAAA
TAGACAGATCGCTGAGATAGGTGCCTCACTGATTAAGCATTGGTAACTGTCAGACCAAGTTTACTCATAT
ATACTTTAGATTGATTTAAAACTTCATTTTTAATTTAAAAGGATCTAGGTGAAGATCCTTTTTGATAATC
TCATGACCAAAATCCCTTAACGTGAGTTTTCGTTCCACTGAGCGTCAGACCCCGTAGAAAAGATCAAAGG
ATCTTCTTGAGATCCTTTTTTTCTGCGCGTAATCTGCTGCTTGCAAACAAAAAAACCACCGCTACCAGCG
GTGGTTTGTTTGCCGGATCAAGAGCTACCAACTCTTTTTCCGAAGGTAACTGGCTTCAGCAGAGCGCAGA
TACCAAATACTGTCCTTCTAGTGTAGCCGTAGTTAGGCCACCACTTCAAGAACTCTGTAGCACCGCCTAC
ATACCTCGCTCTGCTAATCCTGTTACCAGTGGCTGCTGCCAGTGGCGATAAGTCGTGTCTTACCGGGTTG
GACTCAAGACGATAGTTACCGGATAAGGCGCAGCGGTCGGGCTGAACGGGGGGTTCGTGCACACAGCCCA
GCTTGGAGCGAACGACCTACACCGAACTGAGATACCTACAGCGTGAGCTATGAGAAAGCGCCACGCTTCC
CGAAGGGAGAAAGGCGGACAGGTATCCGGTAAGCGGCAGGGTCGGAACAGGAGAGCGCACGAGGGAGCTT
CCAGGGGGAAACGCCTGGTATCTTTATAGTCCTGTCGGGTTTCGCCACCTCTGACTTGAGCGTCGATTTT
TGTGATGCTCGTCAGGGGGGCGGAGCCTATGGAAAAACGCCAGCAACGCGGCCTTTTTACGGTTCCTGGC
CTTTTGCTGGCCTTTTGCTCACATGTTCTTTCCTGCGTTATCCCCTGATTCTGTGGATAACCGTATTACC
GCCTTTGAGTGAGCTGATACCGCTCGCCGCAGCCGAACGACCGAGCGCAGCGAGTCAGTGAGCGAGGAAG
CGGAAGAGCGCCTGATGCGGTATTTTCTCCTTACGCATCTGTGCGGTATTTCACACCGCATAAATTCCGA
CACCATCGAATGGCGCAAAACCTTTCGCGGTATGGCATGATAGCGCCCGGAAGAGAGTCAATTCAGGGTG
GTGAATGTGAAACCAGTAACGTTATACGATGTCGCAGAGTATGCCGGTGTCTCTTATCAGACCGTTTCCC
GCGTGGTGAACCAGGCCAGCCACGTTTCTGCGAAAACGCGGGAAAAAGTGGAAGCGGCGATGGCGGAGCT
GAATTACATTCCCAACCGCGTGGCACAACAACTGGCGGGCAAACAGTCGTTGCTGATTGGCGTTGCCACC
TCCAGTCTGGCCCTGCACGCGCCGTCGCAAATTGTCGCGGCGATTAAATCTCGCGCCGATCAACTGGGTG
CCAGCGTGGTGGTGTCGATGGTAGAACGAAGCGGCGTCGAAGCCTGTAAAGCGGCGGTGCACAATCTTCT
CGCGCAACGCGTCAGTGGGCTGATCATTAACTATCCGCTGGATGACCAGGATGCCATTGCTGTGGAAGCT
GCCTGCACTAATGTTCCGGCGTTATTTCTTGATGTCTCTGACCAGACACCCATCAACAGTATTATTTTCT
CCCATGAAGACGGTACGCGACTGGGCGTGGAGCATCTGGTCGCATTGGGTCACCAGCAAATCGCGCTGTT
AGCGGGCCCATTAAGTTCTGTCTCGGCGCGTCTGCGTCTGGCTGGCTGGCATAAATATCTCACTCGCAAT
CAAATTCAGCCGATAGCGGAACGGGAAGGCGACTGGAGTGCCATGTCCGGTTTTCAACAAACCATGCAAA
TGCTGAATGAGGGCATCGTTCCCACTGCGATGCTGGTTGCCAACGATCAGATGGCGCTGGGCGCAATGCG
CGCCATTACCGAGTCCGGGCTGCGCGTTGGTGCGGATATCTCGGTAGTGGGATACGACGATACCGAAGAC
AGCTCATGTTATATCCCGCCGTTAACCACCATCAAACAGGATTTTCGCCTGCTGGGGCAAACCAGCGTGG
ACCGCTTGCTGCAACTCTCTCAGGGCCAGGCGGTGAAGGGCAATCAGCTGTTGCCCGTCTCACTGGTGAA
AAGAAAAACCACGCTAGCGCCCAATACGCAAACCGCCTCTCCCCGCGCGTTGGCCGATTCATTAATGCAG
CTGGCACGACAGGTTTCCCGACTGGAAAGCGGGCAGTGAGCGCAACGCAATTAATGTAAGTTAGCTCACT
CATTAGGCACCCCAGGCTTTACACTTTATGCTTCCGGCTCGTATGTTGTGTGGAATTGTGAGCGGATAAC
AATTTCACACAGGAAACAGCTATGACCATGATTACGGATTCACTGGCCGTCGTTTTACAACGTCGTGACT
GGGAAAACCCTGGCGTTACCCAACTTAATCGCCTTGCAGCACATCCCCCTTTCGCCAGCTGGCGTAATAG
CGAAGAGGCCCGCACCGATCGCCCTTCCCAACAGTTGCGCAGCCTGAATGGCGAATGGCGCTTTGCCTGG
TTTCCGGCACCAGAAGCGGTGCCGGAAAGCTGGCTGGAGTGCGATCTTCCTGAGGCCGATACTGTCGTCG
TCCCCTCAAACTGGCAGATGCACGGTTACGATGCGCCCATCTACACCAACGTGACCTATCCCATTACGGT
CAATCCGCCGTTTGTTCCCACGGAGAATCCGACGGGTTGTTACTCGCTCACATTTAATGTTGATGAAAGC
TGGCTACAGGAAGGCCAGACGCGAATTATTTTTGATGGCGTTGGAAT
